>Addgene plasmid #126515 | p-mCherry-C1-MerMAID3 | addgene full sequence | sequence record 245095 | Addgene NGS Result
TCAATTACGGGGTCATTAGTTCATAGCCCATATATGGAGTTCCGCGTTACATAACTTACGGTAAATGGCC
CGCCTGGCTGACCGCCCAACGACCCCCGCCCATTGACGTCAATAATGACGTATGTTCCCATAGTAACGCC
AATAGGGACTTTCCATTGACGTCAATGGGTGGAGTATTTACGGTAAACTGCCCACTTGGCAGTACATCAA
GTGTATCATATGCCAAGTACGCCCCCTATTGACGTCAATGACGGTAAATGGCCCGCCTGGCATTATGCCC
AGTACATGACCTTATGGGACTTTCCTACTTGGCAGTACATCTACGTATTAGTCATCGCTATTACCATGGT
GATGCGGTTTTGGCAGTACATCAATGGGCGTGGATAGCGGTTTGACTCACGGGGATTTCCAAGTCTCCAC
CCCATTGACGTCAATGGGAGTTTGTTTTGGCACCAAAATCAACGGGACTTTCCAAAATGTCGTAACAACT
CCGCCCCATTGACGCAAATGGGCGGTAGGCGTGTACGGTGGGAGGTCTATATAAGCAGAGCTGGTTTAGT
GAACCGTCAGATCCGCTAGCCACCATGAGTGACGAGAGCACAATGGTCCCTATCTACGCCACCTTCCAGC
TGTTCGCAGTCCTGATTACCGCCGCCACCCTGGTCTTTTATGTGTCTCAGCTGAGGAACGGCAATAAGGG
CGACTGGGAGCCCATCTACGTGAGCGGCGTGGAGTTCATCGCCTATCTGATGGCCCTGGTGCTGCCTGAC
GGCTACGCCTTCAGGTCCTTTCAGGATGGCGCCGGCATCATCACCGTGCCCGTGTTCAGGTACGTGAGCT
GGCTGGCCACATGCCCAATCATCCTGAAGGTGCTGGTGACCGTGATCAGCCACGAGGATAATATCGACCA
GGATGTGATCCTGAGGCTGATGCTGCTGATCACCTGGATCGAGCTGCTGGGCTTCATGGGCTCCATGTAC
GTGGGCATGCTGAAGATCTGTTTTATCGCCCTGGCCGTGATCCTGTGCATCTATATGTACTATATCATCT
GTACCACATGGAACAAGAATCACCACAAGTCTCTGCTGCTGAGCTACCCAAAGGAGCGGTTCGAGCTGAT
GGCCCTGCTGATGGTGAGCTGGATTCTGTTTCCAATCCTGTATATCGTGGGCCCCGAGTGCTTCGGCCTG
ATCTCCAATCAGTTTTCTATCATCGGCCACGTGATCGGCGACATCATCTCCAAGAACCTGTGGGGCCTGA
TGGCCTGGAAGCTGCGCCTGAAGATCAAGGATGGCCAGCCCATGGAGCAAGTGAATCCTCTGAAGACAGT
GTCTAACGACGGCACCAATACAATGGAGAACTACCCCCTGGATAAGATCATCCAGACCTGGAAGGGCAGG
GAGTACGACAGAGAGAGCATCTATGAGAACGGCCCTAGCTCCCCAAAGACCCCCTCCGAGACACCCCCTA
AGACCCCACCCAATAAGATGCTGGTGCACAACTTCCTGCTGGAGCACTACATGAAGACCCGGGAGACAGC
CTATAACGAGCGCAAGGACGCCGATATCCCTGGCGGCGATCTGCCATTTCAGCAGGCCAGAAGCCCCAAC
GGACCCATCCAGGAGGAGGGAATCAAACAGAGTAGTGTCAATGAGTTCGCAGGACCGGTGGTGAGCAAGG
GCGAGGAGGATAACATGGCCATCATCAAGGAGTTCATGCGCTTCAAGGTGCACATGGAGGGCTCCGTGAA
CGGCCACGAGTTCGAGATCGAGGGCGAGGGCGAGGGCCGCCCCTACGAGGGCACCCAGACCGCCAAGCTG
AAGGTGACCAAGGGTGGCCCCCTGCCCTTCGCCTGGGACATCCTGTCCCCTCAGTTCATGTACGGCTCCA
AGGCCTACGTGAAGCACCCCGCCGACATCCCCGACTACTTGAAGCTGTCCTTCCCCGAGGGCTTCAAGTG
GGAGCGCGTGATGAACTTCGAGGACGGCGGCGTGGTGACCGTGACCCAGGACTCCTCCCTGCAGGACGGC
GAGTTCATCTACAAGGTGAAGCTGCGCGGCACCAACTTCCCCTCCGACGGCCCCGTAATGCAGAAGAAGA
CCATGGGCTGGGAGGCCTCCTCCGAGCGGATGTACCCCGAGGACGGCGCCCTGAAGGGCGAGATCAAGCA
GAGGCTGAAGCTGAAGGACGGCGGCCACTACGACGCTGAGGTCAAGACCACCTACAAGGCCAAGAAGCCC
GTGCAGCTGCCCGGCGCCTACAACGTCAACATCAAGTTGGACATCACCTCCCACAACGAGGACTACACCA
TCGTGGAACAGTACGAACGCGCCGAGGGCCGCCACTCCACCGGCGGCATGGACGAGCTGTACAAGTAAGA
GCTCAAGCTTCGAATTCTGCAGTCGACGGTACCGCGGGCCCGGGATCCACCGGATCTAGATAACTGATCA
TAATCAGCCATACCACATTTGTAGAGGTTTTACTTGCTTTAAAAAACCTCCCACACCTCCCCCTGAACCT
GAAACATAAAATGAATGCAATTGTTGTTGTTAACTTGTTTATTGCAGCTTATAATGGTTACAAATAAAGC
AATAGCATCACAAATTTCACAAATAAAGCATTTTTTTCACTGCATTCTAGTTGTGGTTTGTCCAAACTCA
TCAATGTATCTTAACGCGTAAATTGTAAGCGTTAATATTTTGTTAAAATTCGCGTTAAATTTTTGTTAAA
TCAGCTCATTTTTTAACCAATAGGCCGAAATCGGCAAAATCCCTTATAAATCAAAAGAATAGACCGAGAT
AGGGT
[37 nt withheld, positions 2806-2842]
AAAGAACGTGGACTCCAACGTCAAAGG
[49 nt withheld, positions 2870-2918]
T
[91 nt withheld, positions 2920-3010]
G
[124 nt withheld, positions 3012-3135]
CAGGTGGCACTTTTCGGGGAAATGTGCGCGGAACCCCTATTTGTTTATTTTTCTAAATACATTCAAATAT
GTATCCGCTCATGAGACAATAACCCTGATAAATGCTTCAATAATATTGAAAAAGGAAGAGTCCTGAGGCG
GAAAGAACCAGCTGTGGAATGTGTGTCAGTTAGGGTGTGGAAAGTCCCCAGGCTCCCCAGCAGGCAGAAG
TATGCAAAGCATGCATCTCAATTAGTCAGCAACCAGGTGTGGAAAGTCCCCAGGCTCCCCAGCAGGCAGA
AGTATGCAAAGCATGCATCTCAATTAGTCAGCAACCATAGTCCCGCCCCTAACTCCGCCCATCCCGCCCC
TAACTCCGCCCAGTTCCGCCCATTCTCCGCCCCATGGCTGACTAATTTTTTTTATTTATGCAGAGGCCGA
GGCCGCCTCGGCCTCTGAGCTATTCCAGAAGTAGTGAGGAGGCTTTTTTGGAGGCCTAGGCTTTTGCAAA
GATCGATCAAGAGACAGGATGAGGATCGTTTCGCATGATTGAACAAGATGGATTGCACGCAGGTTCTCCG
GCCGCTTGGGTGGAGAGGCTATTCGGCTATGACTGGGCACAACAGACAATCGGCTGCTCTGATGCCGCCG
TGTTCCGGCTGTCAGCGCAGGGGCGCCCGGTTCTTTTTGTCAAGACCGACCTGTCCGGTGCCCTGAATGA
ACTGCAAGACGAGGCAGCGCGGCTATCGTGGCTGGCCACGACGGGCGTTCCTTGCGCAGCTGTGCTCGAC
GTTGTCACTGAAGCGGGAAGGGACTGGCTGCTATTGGGCGAAGTGCCGGGGCAGGATCTCCTGTCATCTC
ACCTTGCTCCTGCCGAGAAAGTATCCATCATGGCTGATGCAATGCGGCGGCTGCATACGCTTGATCCGGC
TACCTGCCCATTCGACCACCAAGCGAAACATCGCATCGAGCGAGCACGTACTCGGATGGAAGCCGGTCTT
GTCGATCAGGATGATCTGGACGAAGAGCATCAGGGGCTCGCGCCAGCCGAACTGTTCGCCAGGCTCAAGG
CGAGCATGCCCGACGGCGAGGATCTCGTCGTGACCCATGGCGATGCCTGCTTGCCGAATATCATGGTGGA
AAATGGCCGCTTTTCTGGATTCATCGACTGTGGCCGGCTGGGTGTGGCGGACCGCTATCAGGACATAGCG
TTGGCTACCCGTGATATTGCTGAAGAGCTTGGCGGCGAATGGGCTGACCGCTTCCTCGTGCTTTACGGTA
TCGCCGCTCCCGATTCGCAGCGCATCGCCTTCTATCGCCTTCTTGACGAGTTCTTCTGAGCGGGACTCTG
GGGTTCGAAATGACCGACCAAGCGACGCCCAACCTGCCATCACGAGATTTCGATTCCACCGCCGCCTTCT
ATGAAAGGTTGGGCTTCGGAATCGTTTTCCGGGACGCCGGCTGGATGATCCTCCAGCGCGGGGATCTCAT
GCTGGAGTTCTTCGCCCACCCTAGGGGGAGGCTAACTGAAACACGGAAGGAGACAATACCGGAAGGAACC
CGCGCTATGACGGCAATAAAAAGACAGAATAAAACGCACGGTGTTGGGTCGTTTGTTCATAAACGCGGGG
TTCGGTCCCAGGGCTGGCACTCTGTCGATACCCCACCGAGACCCCATTGGGGCCAATACGCCCGCGTTTC
TTCCTTTTCCCCACCCCACCCCCCAAGTTCGGGTGAAGGCCCAGGGCTCGCAGCCAACGTCGGGGCGGCA
GGCCCTGCCATAGCCTCAGGTTACTCATATATACTTTAGATTGATTTAAAACTTCATTTTTAATTTAAAA
GGATCTAGGTGAAGATCCTTTTTGATAATCTCATGACCAAAATCCCTTAACGTGAGTTTTCGTTCCACTG
AGCGTCAGACCCCGTAGAAAAGATCAAAGGATCTTCTTGAGATCCTTTTTTTCTGCGCGTAATCTGCTGC
TTGCAAACAAAAAAACCACCGCTACCAGCGGTGGTTTGTTTGCCGGATCAAGAGCTACCAACTCTTTTTC
CGAAGGTAACTGGCTTCAGCAGAGCGCAGATACCAAATACTGTTCTTCTAGTGTAGCCGTAGTTAGGCCA
CCACTTCAAGAACTCTGTAGCACCGCCTACATACCTCGCTCTGCTAATCCTGTTACCAGTGGCTGCTGCC
AGTGGCGATAAGTCGTGTCTTACCGGGTTGGACTCAAGACGATAGTTACCGGATAAGGCGCAGCGGTCGG
GCTGAACGGGGGGTTCGTGCACACAGCCCAGCTTGGAGCGAACGACCTACACCGAACTGAGATACCTACA
GCGTGAGCTATGAGAAAGCGCCACGCTTCCCGAAGGGAGAAAGGCGGACAGGTATCCGGTAAGCGGCAGG
GTCGGAACAGGAGAGCGCACGAGGGAGCTTCCAGGGGGAAACGCCTGGTATCTTTATAGTCCTGTCGGGT
TTCGCCACCTCTGACTTGAGCGTCGATTTTTGTGATGCTCGTCAGGGGGGCGGAGCCTATGGAAAAACGC
CAGCAACGCGGCCTTTTTACGGTTCCTGGCCTTTTGCTGGCCTTTTGCTCACATGTTCTTTCCTGCGTTA
TCCCCTGATTCTGTGGATAACCGTATTACCGCCATGCATTAGTTATTAATAGTAA
Features (pLannotate 1.2.2; 14 found; start..end, strand, type, name):
     45..348     +  enhancer       CMV enhancer: human cytomegalovirus immediate early enhancer
    349..552     +  promoter       CMV promoter: human cytomegalovirus (CMV) immediate early promoter
   1669..2377    +  CDS            mCherry (fragment): monomeric derivative of DsRed fluorescent protein (Shaner et al., 2004) mammalian codon-optimized
   2379..2428    +  misc_feature   MCS (fragment): multiple cloning site
   2445..2529    +  CDS            large T antigen (fragment): large T antigen from SV40 (simian virus 40)
   2552..2673    +  polyA_signal   SV40 poly(A) signal: SV40 polyadenylation signal
   2707..3135    -  rep_origin     f1 ori (sequence partly withheld): f1 bacteriophage origin of replication; arrow indicates direction of (+) strand synthesis
   3162..3266    +  promoter       AmpR promoter: bla
   3268..3625    +  promoter       SV40 promoter: SV40 enhancer and early promoter
   3660..4454    +  CDS            NeoR/KanR: aminoglycoside phosphotransferase from Tn5; aph(3')-II (or nptII); confers resistance to neomycin, kanamycin, and G418 (Geneticin®)
   4475..4627    +  CDS            ble (fragment): BLE_KLEPN - Experimental evidence at protein level: Swiss-Prot protein existence level 1. Binding protein with a strong affinity to the bleomycin family of antibiotics. Binds to CL990; an antimitotic-antibiotic compound. From Klebsiella pneumoniae.
   4686..4733    +  polyA_signal   HSV TK poly(A) signal: herpes simplex virus thymidine kinase polyadenylation signal (Cole and Stacy, 1985)
   4824..4840    -  polyA_signal   bGH poly(A) signal (fragment): bovine growth hormone polyadenylation signal
   5062..5650    +  rep_origin     ori: high-copy-number ColE1/pMB1/pBR322/pUC origin of replication
