[The description below was written by a language model from this plasmid's Addgene catalogue record and pLannotate feature annotations shown in this document.]
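Description:
p-mCherry-C1-MerMAID3 is a mammalian expression plasmid built on the pEGFP-C1 backbone, with the fluorescent protein being mCherry, as the name and annotation show. It carries MerMAID3, a synthetic, human/mouse codon-optimized coding sequence of about 1.1 kb for an anion-conducting channelrhodopsin from a family discovered in marine metagenomes. The defining property noted in the record is near-complete desensitization of the photocurrent under continuous light. The insert was cloned between NheI and BshTI sites, both retained, downstream of the human cytomegalovirus immediate-early enhancer and promoter. In the 5,780 nt sequenced record, the unannotated stretch between the CMV promoter and the mCherry coding sequence is consistent in size and position with the opsin. This places mCherry at the C terminus of MerMAID3, as the catalogue states, so red fluorescence reports expression and localization of the channel. The remaining multiple cloning site fragment and the SV40 polyadenylation signal follow the fusion.

The plasmid is propagated in E. coli at high copy through a ColE1/pUC-type origin, and it also carries an f1 phage origin. A single NeoR/KanR (Tn5 aminoglycoside phosphotransferase) gene serves both hosts. A bacterial promoter drives kanamycin resistance, while the SV40 enhancer/early promoter and the HSV TK polyadenylation signal allow G418 selection in mammalian cells. The short large T antigen, ble and bGH poly(A) hits are fragmentary annotations typical of this backbone, not functional cassettes. The construct is suited to transient or stable expression in cultured mammalian cells, for example for electrophysiological characterization of the channel or for transient light-driven inhibition.
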