Addgene plasmid #126515: p-mCherry-C1-MerMAID3
Purpose: Anion-conducting Channelrhodopsin with near-complete desensitization in continuous light. Codon-optimized for mammalian expression (human/mouse).
Depositing lab: Peter Hegemann. Depositing organization: Humboldt-Universitaet zu Berlin. Publication: MerMAIDs: a family of metagenomically discovered marine anion-conducting and intensely desensitizing channelrhodopsins. Oppermann J, Fischer P, Silapetere A, Liepe B, Rodriguez-Rozada S, Flores-Uribe J, Peter E, Keidel A, Vierock J, Kaufmann J, Broser M, Luck M, Bartl F, Hildebrandt P, Simon Wiegert J, Beja O, Hegemann P, Wietek J. Nat Commun. 2019 Jul 25;10(1):3315. doi: 10.1038/s41467-019-11322-6. PubMed 31346176.
Backbone
  Vector backbone: pEGFP-C1
  Backbone size w/o insert (bp): 3986
  Vector type: Mammalian Expression
  Selectable markers: Neomycin (select with G418)
Growth in bacteria
  Bacterial resistance: Kanamycin, 50 μg/mL
  Growth temperature: 37°C
  Growth strain: DH5alpha
  Copy number: High Copy
Gene/Insert
  Gene/Insert name: MerMAID3
  Species: Synthetic
  Insert size (bp): 1077
  Promoter: CMV (+ enhancer)
  Tag / fusion protein: mCherry (C terminal on insert)
  Cloning method: Restriction Enzyme; 5′ cloning site NheI (not destroyed); 3′ cloning site BshTI (not destroyed)
  Sequencing primers: 5′ CMV-fwd: GCAAATGGGCGGTAGGCGT or EGFP-N1-fwd: GAGGTCTATATAAGCAGAGC; 3′ EGFP-C1-rev: AACCATTATAAGCTGCAATAAAC
Terms and licenses: Academic/Nonprofit Terms; Industry Terms: Not Available to Industry
Depositor comments: Please visit https://www.biorxiv.org/content/early/2019/04/12/607804.full.pdf for BioRxiv preprint.
How to cite: p-mCherry-C1-MerMAID3 was a gift from Peter Hegemann (Addgene plasmid # 126515 ; http://n2t.net/addgene:126515 ; RRID:Addgene_126515)
