>Addgene plasmid #126515 | p-mCherry-C1-MerMAID3 | depositor partial sequence | sequence record 241945 | MerMAID3
ATGAGTGACGAGAGCACAATGGTCCCTATCTACGCCACCTTCCAGCTGTTCGCAGTCCTGATTACCGCCG
CCACCCTGGTCTTTTATGTGTCTCAGCTGAGGAACGGCAATAAGGGCGACTGGGAGCCCATCTACGTGAG
CGGCGTGGAGTTCATCGCCTATCTGATGGCCCTGGTGCTGCCTGACGGCTACGCCTTCAGGTCCTTTCAG
GATGGCGCCGGCATCATCACCGTGCCCGTGTTCAGGTACGTGAGCTGGCTGGCCACATGCCCAATCATCC
TGAAGGTGCTGGTGACCGTGATCAGCCACGAGGATAATATCGACCAGGATGTGATCCTGAGGCTGATGCT
GCTGATCACCTGGATCGAGCTGCTGGGCTTCATGGGCTCCATGTACGTGGGCATGCTGAAGATCTGTTTT
ATCGCCCTGGCCGTGATCCTGTGCATCTATATGTACTATATCATCTGTACCACATGGAACAAGAATCACC
ACAAGTCTCTGCTGCTGAGCTACCCAAAGGAGCGGTTCGAGCTGATGGCCCTGCTGATGGTGAGCTGGAT
TCTGTTTCCAATCCTGTATATCGTGGGCCCCGAGTGCTTCGGCCTGATCTCCAATCAGTTTTCTATCATC
GGCCACGTGATCGGCGACATCATCTCCAAGAACCTGTGGGGCCTGATGGCCTGGAAGCTGCGCCTGAAGA
TCAAGGATGGCCAGCCCATGGAGCAAGTGAATCCTCTGAAGACAGTGTCTAACGACGGCACCAATACAAT
GGAGAACTACCCCCTGGATAAGATCATCCAGACCTGGAAGGGCAGGGAGTACGACAGAGAGAGCATCTAT
GAGAACGGCCCTAGCTCCCCAAAGACCCCCTCCGAGACACCCCCTAAGACCCCACCCAATAAGATGCTGG
TGCACAACTTCCTGCTGGAGCACTACATGAAGACCCGGGAGACAGCCTATAACGAGCGCAAGGACGCCGA
TATCCCTGGCGGCGATCTGCCATTTCAGCAGGCCAGAAGCCCCAACGGACCCATCCAGGAGGAGGGAATC
AAACAGAGTAGTGTCAATGAGTTCGCA
